Addgene plasmid #102593: pTRIP-SFFV-mtagBFP-2A STING-V155M S366A
Purpose: Lentivector to express STING V155M S366A and mTagBFP
Depositing lab: Nicolas Manel. Depositing organization: Institut Curie. Publication: Intrinsic antiproliferative activity of the innate sensor STING in T lymphocytes. Cerboni S, Jeremiah N, Gentili M, Gehrmann U, Conrad C, Stolzenberg MC, Picard C, Neven B, Fischer A, Amigorena S, Rieux-Laucat F, Manel N. J Exp Med. 2017 Jun 5;214(6):1769-1785. doi: 10.1084/jem.20161674. Epub 2017 May 8. PubMed 28484079.
Backbone
  Vector backbone: pTRIP
  Vector type: Mammalian Expression, Lentiviral
Growth in bacteria
  Bacterial resistance: Ampicillin, 100 μg/mL
  Growth temperature: 30°C
  Growth strain: NEB Stable
  Copy number: High Copy
Gene/Insert
  Gene/Insert name: STING
  Species: H. sapiens (human)
  Mutation: V155M S366A
  Entrez Gene: STING1 (a.k.a. ERIS, MITA, MPYS, NET23, SAVI, STING, STING-beta, TMEM173, hMITA, hSTING)
  Promoter: SFFV
  Cloning method: Restriction Enzyme; 5′ cloning site unknown (unknown if destroyed); 3′ cloning site unknown (unknown if destroyed)
  Sequencing primers: 5′ SFFV-F
Terms and licenses: Academic/Nonprofit Terms; Industry Terms: Not Available to Industry
How to cite: pTRIP-SFFV-mtagBFP-2A STING-V155M S366A was a gift from Nicolas Manel (Addgene plasmid # 102593 ; http://n2t.net/addgene:102593 ; RRID:Addgene_102593)
