[The description below was written by a language model from this plasmid's Addgene catalogue record and pLannotate feature annotations shown in this document.]
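Description:
pTRIP-SFFV-mtagBFP-2A STING-V155M S366A is an HIV-1-derived lentiviral transfer vector on the pTRIP backbone, designed to co-express a mutant human STING (STING1/TMEM173) and the blue fluorescent protein mTagBFP in mammalian cells. It is propagated in E. coli through a high-copy ColE1/pUC-type origin and selected with ampicillin via the bla gene. The viral portion carries a 5' LTR, the Ψ packaging signal with an adjoining gag fragment, the Rev response element for Rev-dependent nuclear export of the genomic RNA, and the central polypurine tract/termination sequence (cPPT/CTS) that characterises the TRIP vector family and aids nuclear import. A ΔU3 fragment annotated at the 3' LTR indicates a self-inactivating design. No WPRE is annotated.

Within the provirus, the spleen focus-forming virus (SFFV) LTR promoter drives a single open reading frame in which TagBFP is followed by STING. The gap between the two coding regions is not annotated, but the construct name places a 2A self-cleaving peptide there, so the two proteins would be produced separately from one transcript and blue fluorescence would mark transduced cells. According to the catalogue entry, STING carries V155M and S366A substitutions; the record does not explain their functional rationale. The associated publication concerns an intrinsic antiproliferative activity of STING in T lymphocytes.

Outside the LTRs, the backbone retains remnants of older vectors: an SV40 promoter with gpt fragments, SV40 small t intron and polyadenylation sequences, and pieces of pBR322. The sequencing-derived and depositor full sequences yield essentially identical annotations and differ slightly in length (11,496 versus 11,548 nt).
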