Features (pLannotate 1.2.2; 31 found; start..end, strand, type, name):
      1..41      +  CDS            small t antigen (fragment): SV40 (simian virus 40) small t antigen
     43..108     +  intron         small t intron: SV40 (simian virus 40) small t antigen intron
    238..258     +  CDS            SV40 NLS: nuclear localization signal of SV40 (simian virus 40) large T antigen
    577..660     +  CDS            large T antigen (fragment): large T antigen from SV40 (simian virus 40)
    683..817     +  polyA_signal   SV40 poly(A) signal: SV40 polyadenylation signal
    984..1313    +  CDS            nef (fragment): NEF_HV1BR - Experimental evidence at protein level: Swiss-Prot protein existence level 1. Extracellular Nef protein targets CD4(+) T-lymphocytes for apoptosis by interacting with CXCR4 surface receptors (PubMed:14990729). From Human immunodeficiency virus type 1 group M subtype B (isolate BRU/LAI) (HIV-1).
   1361..1618    +  LTR            5' LTR (truncated): truncated 5' long terminal repeat (LTR) from HIV-1
   1665..1790    +  misc_feature   HIV-1 Ψ: packaging signal of human immunodeficiency virus type 1
   1774..2137    +  CDS            HIV-1 gag (fragment): gag protein from human immunodeficiency virus 1; gag
   2283..2516    +  misc_feature   RRE: The Rev response element (RRE) of HIV-1 allows for Rev-dependent mRNA export from the nucleus to the cytoplasm.
   2893..2993    +  CDS            Rev (fragment): human immunodeficiency virus 1 (HIV-1) Rev protein; rev; enhances nuclear export of unspliced and incompletely spliced viral mRNAs
   3038..3155    +  misc_feature   cPPT/CTS: central polypurine tract and central termination sequence of HIV-1
   3295..3702    +  promoter       SFFV promoter: spleen focus-forming virus long terminal repeat (LTR) promoter
   3721..4419    +  CDS            TagBFP: TagBFP is a basic (constitutively fluorescent) blue fluorescent protein published in 2008, derived from Entacmaea quadricolor. It is reported to be a very rapidly-maturing monomer with very low acid sensitivity.
   4492..5628    +  CDS            STING1: STING_HUMAN - Also known as ERIS From Homo sapiens (Human).
   5631..5819    +  CDS            nef (fragment): NEF_HV1Z2 - Experimental evidence at protein level: Swiss-Prot protein existence level 1. Extracellular Nef protein targets CD4(+) T-lymphocytes for apoptosis by interacting with CXCR4 surface receptors. From Human immunodeficiency virus type 1 group M subtype D (isolate Z2/CDC-Z34) (HIV-1).
   5821..5852    +  LTR            3' LTR (ΔU3) (fragment): self-inactivating 3' long terminal repeat (LTR) from HIV-1
   5900..6080    +  LTR            5' LTR (truncated): truncated 5' long terminal repeat (LTR) from HIV-1
   7042..7140    -  CDS            TBC1D5 (fragment): TBCD5_HUMAN - Also known as KIAA0210. Experimental evidence at protein level: Swiss-Prot protein existence level 1. May act as a GTPase-activating protein (GAP) for Rab family protein(s). May act as a GAP for RAB7A. Can displace RAB7A and retromer CSC subcomplex from the endosomal membrane to the cytosol; at least retromer displacement seems to require its catalytic activity (PubMed:19531583, PubMed:20923837). Required for retrograde transport of cargo proteins from endosomes to the trans-Golgi network (TGN); the function seems to require its catalytic activity. Involved in regulation of autop
   7546..7825    +  CDS            TcR (fragment): tetracycline efflux protein; tet; confers resistance to tetracycline
   7826..7874    -  misc_feature   bom (fragment): basis of mobility region from pBR322
   7976..8011    -  CDS            rop (fragment): Rop protein, which maintains plasmids at low copy number; rop
   8106..8210    +  promoter       AmpR promoter: bla
   8211..9071    +  CDS            AmpR: β-lactamase; bla; confers resistance to ampicillin, carbenicillin, and related antibiotics
   9242..9830    +  rep_origin     ori: high-copy-number ColE1/pMB1/pBR322/pUC origin of replication
  10013..10069   +  CDS            lacI (fragment): lac repressor; lacI; The lac repressor binds to the lac operator to inhibit transcription in E. coli. This inhibition can be relieved by adding lactose or isopropyl-β-D-thiogalactopyranoside (IPTG).
  10076..10405   +  promoter       SV40 promoter: SV40 enhancer and early promoter
  10605..10724   +  CDS            gpt (fragment): XGPT_ECOLI - Also known as gpp, gxu. Experimental evidence at protein level: Swiss-Prot protein existence level 1. Purine salvage pathway enzyme that catalyzes the transfer of the ribosyl-5-phosphate group from 5-phospho-alpha-D-ribose 1- diphosphate (PRPP) to the N9 position of the 6-oxopurines guanine and xanthine to form the corresponding ribonucleotides GMP (guanosine 5'- monophosphate) and XMP (xanthosine 5'-monophosphate), with the release of PPi. To a lesser extent, also acts on hypoxanthine (PubMed:9100006, PubMed:3886014). Does not ribophosphorylate adenine (PubMed:3886014). From Esch
  10724..11059   +  CDS            gpt (fragment): XGPT_ECOLI - Also known as gpp, gxu. Experimental evidence at protein level: Swiss-Prot protein existence level 1. Purine salvage pathway enzyme that catalyzes the transfer of the ribosyl-5-phosphate group from 5-phospho-alpha-D-ribose 1- diphosphate (PRPP) to the N9 position of the 6-oxopurines guanine and xanthine to form the corresponding ribonucleotides GMP (guanosine 5'- monophosphate) and XMP (xanthosine 5'-monophosphate), with the release of PPi. To a lesser extent, also acts on hypoxanthine (PubMed:9100006, PubMed:3886014). Does not ribophosphorylate adenine (PubMed:3886014). From Esch
  11154..11459   +  CDS            frsA (fragment): FRSA_ECOLI - Also known as yafA. Experimental evidence at protein level: Swiss-Prot protein existence level 1. Catalyzes the hydrolysis of esters (PubMed:15808744). Displays esterase activity toward pNP-butyrate (PubMed:15808744). May stimulate mixed-acid fermentation by acting as a fermentation/respiration switch that down-regulates respiration and up- regulates fermentation rates (PubMed:15169777). From Escherichia coli (strain K12).
  11463..11542   +  intron         large T intron (fragment): SV40 (simian virus 40) large T antigen intron
>Addgene plasmid #102593 | pTRIP-SFFV-mtagBFP-2A STING-V155M S366A | depositor full sequence | sequence record 193917 | Full Sequence
ACATAATTGGACAAACTACCTACAGAGATTTAAAGCTCTAAGGTAAATATAAAATTTTTAAGTGTATAAT
GTGTTAAACTACTGATTCTAATTGTTTGTGTATTTTAGATTCCAACCTATGGAACTGATGAATGGGAGCA
GTGGTGGAATGCCTTTAATGAGGAAAACCTGTTTTGCTCAGAAGAAATGCCATCTAGTGATGATGAGGCT
ACTGCTGACTCTCAACATTCTACTCCTCCAAAAAAGAAGAGAAAGGTAGAAGACCCCAAGGACTTTCCTT
CAGAATTGCTAAGTTTTTTGAGTCATGCTGTGTTTAGTAATAGAACTCTTGCTTGCTTTGCTATTTACAC
CACAAAGGAAAAAGCTGCACTGCTATACAAGAAAATTATGGAAAAATATTCTGTAACCTTTATAAGTAGG
CATAACAGTTATAATCATAACATACTGTTTTTTCTTACTCCACACAGGCATAGAGTGTCTGCTATTAATA
ACTATGCTCAAAAATTGTGTACCTTTAGCTTTTTAATTTGTAAAGGGGTTAATAAGGAATATTTGATGTA
TAGTGCCTTGACTAGAGATCATAATCAGCCATACCACATTTGTAGAGGTTTTACTTGCTTTAAAAAACCT
CCCACACCTCCCCCTGAACCTGAAACATAAAATGAATGCAATTGTTGTTGTTAACTTGTTTATTGCAGCT
TATAATGGTTACAAATAAAGCAATAGCATCACAAATTTCACAAATAAAGCATTTTTTTCACTGCATTCTA
GTTGTGGTTTGTCCAAACTCATCAATGTATCTTATCATGTCTGGATCAACTGGATAACTCAAGCTAACCA
AAATCATCCCAAACTTCCCACCCCATACCCTATTACCACTGCCAATTACCTGTGGTTTCATTTACTCTAA
ACCTGTGATTCCTCTGAATTATTTTCATTTTAAAGAAATTGTATTTGTTAAATATGTACTACAAACTTAG
TAGTTGGAAGGGCTAATTCACTCCCAAAGAAGACAAGATATCCTTGATCTGTGGATCTACCACACACAAG
GCTACTTCCCTGATTAGCAGAACTACACACCAGGGCCAGGGGTCAGATATCCACTGACCTTTGGATGGTG
CTACAAGCTAGTACCAGTTGAGCCAGATAAGGTAGAAGAGGCCAATAAAGGAGAGAACACCAGCTTGTTA
CACCCTGTGAGCCTGCATGGGATGGATGACCCGGAGAGAGAAGTGTTAGAGTGGAGGTTTGACAGCCGCC
TAGCATTTCATCACGTGGCCCGAGAGCTGCATCCGGAGTACTTCAAGAACTGCTGATATCGAGCTTGCTA
CAAGGGACTTTCCGCTGGGGACTTTCCAGGGAGGCGTGGCCTGGGCGGGACTGGGGAGTGGCGAGCCCTC
AGATCCTGCATATAAGCAGCTGCTTTTTGCCTGTACTGGGTCTCTCTGGTTAGACCAGATCTGAGCCTGG
GAGCTCTCTGGCTAACTAGGGAACCCACTGCTTAAGCCTCAATAAAGCTTGCCTTGAGTGCTTCAAGTAG
TGTGTGCCCGTCTGTTGTGTGACTCTGGTAACTAGAGATCCCTCAGACCCTTTTAGTCAGTGTGGAAAAT
CTCTAGCAGTGGCGCCCGAACAGGGACTTGAAAGCGAAAGGGAAACCAGAGGAGCTCTCTCGACGCAGGA
CTCGGCTTGCTGAAGCGCGCACGGCAAGAGGCGAGGGGCGGCGACTGGTGAGTACGCCAAAAATTTTGAC
TAGCGGAGGCTAGAAGGAGAGAGATGGGTGCGAGAGCGTCAGTATTAAGCGGGGGAGAATTAGATCGCGA
TGGGAAAAAATTCGGTTAAGGCCAGGGGGAAAGAAAAAATATAAATTAAAACATATAGTATGGGCAAGCA
GGGAGCTAGAACGATTCGCAGTTAATCCTGGCCTGTTAGAAACATCAGAAGGCTGTAGACAAATACTGGG
ACAGCTACAACCATCCCTTCAGACAGGATCAGAAGAACTTAGATCATTATATAATACAGTAGCAACCCTC
TATTGTGTGCATCAAAGGATAGAGATAAAAGACACCAAGGAAGCTTTAGACAAGATAGAGGAAGAGCAAA
ACAAAAGTAAGACCACCGCACAGCAAGCGGCCGCTGATCTTCAGACCTGGAGGAGGAGATATGAGGGACA
ATTGGAGAAGTGAATTATATAAATATAAAGTAGTAAAAATTGAACCATTAGGAGTAGCACCCACCAAGGC
AAAGAGAAGAGTGGTGCAGAGAGAAAAAAGAGCAGTGGGAATAGGAGCTTTGTTCCTTGGGTTCTTGGGA
GCAGCAGGAAGCACTATGGGCGCAGCGTCAATGACGCTGACGGTACAGGCCAGACAATTATTGTCTGGTA
TAGTGCAGCAGCAGAACAATTTGCTGAGGGCTATTGAGGCGCAACAGCATCTGTTGCAACTCACAGTCTG
GGGCATCAAGCAGCTCCAGGCAAGAATCCTGGCTGTGGAAAGATACCTAAAGGATCAACAGCTCCTGGGG
ATTTGGGGTTGCTCTGGAAAACTCATTTGCACCACTGCTGTGCCTTGGAATGCTAGTTGGAGTAATAAAT
CTCTGGAACAGATTTGGAATCACACGACCTGGATGGAGTGGGACAGAGAAATTAACAATTACACAAGCTT
AATACACTCCTTAATTGAAGAATCGCAAAACCAGCAAGAAAAGAATGAACAAGAATTATTGGAATTAGAT
AAATGGGCAAGTTTGTGGAATTGGTTTAACATAACAAATTGGCTGTGGTATATAAAATTATTCATAATGA
TAGTAGGAGGCTTGGTAGGTTTAAGAATAGTTTTTGCTGTACTTTCTATAGTGAATAGAGTTAGGCAGGG
ATATTCACCATTATCGTTTCAGACCCACCTCCCAACCCCGAGGGGACCCGACAGGCCCGAAGGAATAGAA
GAAGAAGGTGGAGAGAGAGACAGAGACAGATCCATTCGATTAGTGAACGGATCTCGACGGTATCGCCGAA
TTCACAAATGGCAGTATTCATCCACAATTTTAAAAGAAAAGGGGGGATTGGGGGGTACAGTGCAGGGGAA
AGAATAGTAGACATAATAGCAACAGACATACAAACTAAAGAATTACAAAAACAAATTACAAAAATTCAAA
ATTTTCGGGTTTATTACAGGGACAGCAGAGATCCACTTTGGCTGATACGCGTCTGCAGCCCCGATAAAAT
AAAAGATTTTATTTAGTCTCCAGAAAAAGGGGGGAATGAAAGACCCCACCTGTAGGTTTGGCAAGCTAGC
TGCAGTAACGCCATTTTGCAAGGCATGGAAAAATACCAAACCAAGAATAGAGAAGTTCAGATCAAGGGCG
GGTACATGAAAATAGCTAACGTTGGGCCAAACAGGATATCTGCGGTGAGCAGTTTCGGCCCCGGCCCGGG
GCCAAGAACAGATGGTCACCGCAGTTTCGGCCCCGGCCCGAGGCCAAGAACAGATGGTCCCCAGATATGG
CCCAACCCTCAGCAGTTTCTTAAGACCCATCAGATGTTTCCAGGCTCCCCCAAGGACCTGAAATGACCCT
GCGCCTTATTTGAATTAACCAATCAGCCTGCTTCTCGCTTCTGTTCGCGCGCTTCTGCTTCCCGAGCTCT
ATAAAAGAGCTCACAACCCCTCACTCGGCGCGCCAGTCCTCCGACAGACTGAGTCGCCCGGGCCGCGGGC
TAGCGCCACCATGAGCGAGCTGATTAAGGAGAACATGCACATGAAGCTGTACATGGAGGGCACCGTGGAC
AACCATCACTTCAAGTGCACATCCGAGGGCGAAGGCAAGCCCTACGAGGGCACCCAGACCATGAGAATCA
AGGTGGTCGAGGGCGGCCCTCTCCCCTTCGCCTTCGACATCCTGGCTACTAGCTTCCTCTACGGCAGCAA
GACCTTCATCAACCACACCCAGGGCATCCCCGACTTCTTCAAGCAGTCCTTCCCTGAGGGCTTCACATGG
GAGAGAGTCACCACATACGAAGACGGGGGCGTGCTGACCGCTACCCAGGACACCAGCCTCCAGGACGGCT
GCCTCATCTACAACGTCAAGATCAGAGGGGTGAACTTCACATCCAACGGCCCTGTGATGCAGAAGAAAAC
ACTCGGCTGGGAGGCCTTCACCGAGACGCTGTACCCCGCTGACGGCGGCCTGGAAGGCAGAAACGACATG
GCCCTGAAGCTCGTGGGCGGGAGCCATCTGATCGCAAACGCCAAGACCACATATAGATCCAAGAAACCCG
CTAAGAACCTCAAGATGCCTGGCGTCTACTATGTGGACTACAGACTGGAAAGAATCAAGGAGGCCAACAA
CGAGACCTACGTCGAGCAGCACGAGGTGGCAGTGGCCAGATACTGCGACCTCCCTAGCAAACTGGGGCAC
AAGCTTAATGGAAGCGGAGCTACTAACTTCAGCCTGCTGAAGCAGGCTGGAGACGTGGAGGAGAACCCTG
GACCTGGATCCATGCCCCACTCCAGCCTGCATCCATCCATCCCGTGTCCCAGGGGTCACGGGGCCCAGAA
GGCAGCCTTGGTTCTGCTGAGTGCCTGCCTGGTGACCCTTTGGGGGCTAGGAGAGCCACCAGAGCACACT
CTCCGGTACCTGGTCCTCCACCTAGCCTCCCTGCAGCTGGGACTGCTGTTAAACGGGGTCTGCAGCCTGG
CTGAGGAGCTGCGCCACATCCACTCCAGGTACCGGGGCAGCTACTGGAGGACTGTGCGGGCCTGCCTGGG
CTGCCCCCTCCGCCGTGGGGCCCTGTTGCTGCTGTCCATCTATTTCTACTACTCCCTCCCAAATGCGGTC
GGCCCGCCCTTCACTTGGATGCTTGCCCTCCTGGGCCTCTCGCAGGCACTGAACATCCTCCTGGGCCTCA
AGGGCCTGGCCCCAGCTGAGATCTCTGCAGTGTGTGAAAAAGGGAATTTCAACATGGCCCATGGGCTGGC
ATGGTCATATTACATCGGATATCTGCGGCTGATCCTGCCAGAGCTCCAGGCCCGGATTCGAACTTACAAT
CAGCATTACAACAACCTGCTACGGGGTGCAGTGAGCCAGCGGCTGTATATTCTCCTCCCATTGGACTGTG
GGGTGCCTGATAACCTGAGTATGGCTGACCCCAACATTCGCTTCCTGGATAAACTGCCCCAGCAGACCGG
TGACCGTGCTGGCATCAAGGATCGGGTTTACAGCAACAGCATCTATGAGCTTCTGGAGAACGGGCAGCGG
GCGGGCACCTGTGTCCTGGAGTACGCCACCCCCTTGCAGACTTTGTTTGCCATGTCACAATACAGTCAAG
CTGGCTTTAGCCGGGAGGATAGGCTTGAGCAGGCCAAACTCTTCTGCCGGACACTTGAGGACATCCTGGC
AGATGCCCCTGAGTCTCAGAACAACTGCCGCCTCATTGCCTACCAGGAACCTGCAGATGACAGCAGCTTC
TCGCTGTCCCAGGAGGTTCTCCGGCACCTGCGGCAGGAGGAAAAGGAAGAGGTTACTGTGGGCAGCTTGA
AGACCTCAGCGGTGCCCAGTACCTCCACGATGTCCCAAGAGCCTGAGCTCCTCATCGCTGGAATGGAAAA
GCCCCTCCCTCTCCGCACGGATTTCTCTTGACTCGAGACCTAGAAAAACATGGAGCAATCACAAGTAGCA
ATACAGCAGCTACCAATGCTGATTGTGCCTGGCTAGAAGCACAAGAGGAGGAGGAGGTGGGTTTTCCAGT
CACACCTCAGGTACCTTTAAGACCAATGACTTACAAGGCAGCTGTAGATCTTAGCCACTTTTTAAAAGAA
AAGGGGGGACTGGAAGGGCTAATTCACTCCCAACGAAGACAAAATCGTCGAGAGATGCTGCATATAAGCA
GCTGCTTTTTGCTTGTACTGGGTCTCTCTGGTTAGACCAGATCTGAGCCTGGGAGCTCTCTGGCTAACTA
GGGAACCCACTGCTTAAGCCTCAATAAAGCTTGCCTTGAGTGCTTCAAGTAGTGTGTGCCCGTCTGTTGT
GTGACTCTGGTAACTAGAGATCCCTCAGACCCTTTTAGTCAGTGTGGAAAATCTCTAGCAGTAGTAGTTC
ATGTCATCTTATTATTCAGTATTTATAACTTGCAAAGAAATGAATATCAGAGAGTGAGAGGCCTTGACAT
TATAATAGATTTAGCAGGAATTGAACTAGGAGTGGAGCACACAGGCAAAGCTGCAGAAGTACTTGGAAGA
AGCCACCAGAGATACTCACGATTCTGCACATACCTGGCTAATCCCAGATCCTAAGGATTACATTAAGTTT
ACTAACATTTATATAATGATTTATAGTTTAAAGTATAAACTTATCTAATTTACTATTCTGACAGATATTA
ATTAATCCTCAAATATCATAAGAGATGATTACTATTATCCCCATTTAACACAAGAGGAAACTGAGAGGGA
AAGATGTTGAAGTAATTTTCCCACAATTACAGCATCCGTTAGTTACGACTCTATGATCTTCTGACACAAA
TTCCATTTACTCCTCACCCTATGACTCAGTCGAATATATCAAAGTTATGGACATTATGCTAAGTAACAAA
TTACCCTTTTATATAGTAAATACTGAGTAGATTGAGAGAAGAAATTGTTTGCAAACCTGAATAGCTTCAA
GAAGAAGAGAAGTGAGGATAAGAATAACAGTTGTCATTTAACAAGTTTTAACAAGTAACTTGGTTAGAAA
GGGATTCAAATGCATAAAGCAAGGGATAAATTTTTCTGGCAACAAGACTATACAATATAACCTTAAATAT
GACTTCAAATAATTGTTGGAACTTGATAAAACTAATTAAATATTATTGAAGATTATCAATATTATAAATG
TAATTTACTTTTAAAAAGGGAACATAGAAATGTGTATCATTAGAGTAGAAAACAATCCTTATTATCACAA
TTTGTCAAAACAAGTTTGTTATTAACACAAGTAGAATACTGCATTCAATTAAGTTGACTGCAGATTTTGT
GTTTTGTTAAAATTAGAAAGAGATAACAACAATTTGAATTATTGAAAGTAACATGTAAATAGTTCTACAT
ACGTTCTTTTGACATCTTGTTCAATCATTGATCGAAGTTCTTTATCTTGGAAGAATTTGTTCCAAAGACT
CTGAAATAAGGAAAACAATCTATTATATAGTCTCACACCTTTGTTTTACTTTTAGTGATTTCAATTTAAT
AATGTAAATGGTTAAAATTTATTCTTCTCTGAGATCATTTCACATTGCAGATAGAAAACCTGAGACTGGG
GTAATTTTTATTAAAATCTAATTTAATCTCAGAAACACATCTTTATTCTAACATCAATTTTTCCAGTTTG
ATATTATCATATAAAGTCAGCCTTCCTCATCTGCAGGTTCCACAACAAAAATCCAACCAACTGTGGATCA
AAAATATTGGGAAAAAATTAAAAATAGCAATACAACAATAAAAAAATACAAATCAGAAAAACAGCACAGT
ATAACAACTTTATTTAGCATTTACAATCTATTAGGTATTATAAGTAATCTAGCCAGATCCTCTACGCCGG
ACGCATCGTGGCCGGCATCACCGGCGCCACAGGTGCGGTTGCTGGCGCCTATATCGCCGACATCACCGAT
GGGGAAGATCGGGCTCGCCACTTCGGGCTCATGAGCGCTTGTTTCGGCGTGGGTATGGTGGCAGGCCCCG
TGGCCGGGGGACTGTTGGGCGCCATCTCCTTGCATGCACCATTCCTTGCGGCGGCGGTGCTCAACGGCCT
CAACCTACTACTGGGCTGCTTCCTAATGCAGGAGTCGCATAAGGGAGAGCGTCGAATGGTGCACTCTCAG
TACAATCTGCTCTGATGCCGCATAGTTAAGCCAGCCCCGACACCCGCCAACACCCGCTGACGCGCCCTGA
CGGGCTTGTCTGCTCCCGGCATCCGCTTACAGACAAGCTGTGACCGTCTCCGGGAGCTGCATGTGTCAGA
GGTTTTCACCGTCATCACCGAAACGCGCGAGACGAAAGGGCCTCGTGATACGCCTATTTTTATAGGTTAA
TGTCATGATAATAATGGTTTCTTAGACGTCAGGTGGCACTTTTCGGGGAAATGTGCGCGGAACCCCTATT
TGTTTATTTTTCTAAATACATTCAAATATGTATCCGCTCATGAGACAATAACCCTGATAAATGCTTCAAT
AATATTGAAAAAGGAAGAGTATGAGTATTCAACATTTCCGTGTCGCCCTTATTCCCTTTTTTGCGGCATT
TTGCCTTCCTGTTTTTGCTCACCCAGAAACGCTGGTGAAAGTAAAAGATGCTGAAGATCAGTTGGGTGCA
CGAGTGGGTTACATCGAACTGGATCTCAACAGCGGTAAGATCCTTGAGAGTTTTCGCCCCGAAGAACGTT
TTCCAATGATGAGCACTTTTAAAGTTCTGCTATGTGGCGCGGTATTATCCCGTATTGACGCCGGGCAAGA
GCAACTCGGTCGCCGCATACACTATTCTCAGAATGACTTGGTTGAGTACTCACCAGTCACAGAAAAGCAT
CTTACGGATGGCATGACAGTAAGAGAATTATGCAGTGCTGCCATAACCATGAGTGATAACACTGCGGCCA
ACTTACTTCTGACAACGATCGGAGGACCGAAGGAGCTAACCGCTTTTTTGCACAACATGGGGGATCATGT
AACTCGCCTTGATCGTTGGGAACCGGAGCTGAATGAAGCCATACCAAACGACGAGCGTGACACCACGATG
CCTGTAGCAATGGCAACAACGTTGCGCAAACTATTAACTGGCGAACTACTTACTCTAGCTTCCCGGCAAC
AATTAATAGACTGGATGGAGGCGGATAAAGTTGCAGGACCACTTCTGCGCTCGGCCCTTCCGGCTGGCTG
GTTTATTGCTGATAAATCTGGAGCCGGTGAGCGTGGGTCTCGCGGTATCATTGCAGCACTGGGGCCAGAT
GGTAAGCCCTCCCGTATCGTAGTTATCTACACGACGGGGAGTCAGGCAACTATGGATGAACGAAATAGAC
AGATCGCTGAGATAGGTGCCTCACTGATTAAGCATTGGTAACTGTCAGACCAAGTTTACTCATATATACT
TTAGATTGATTTAAAACTTCATTTTTAATTTAAAAGGATCTAGGTGAAGATCCTTTTTGATAATCTCATG
ACCAAAATCCCTTAACGTGAGTTTTCGTTCCACTGAGCGTCAGACCCCGTAGAAAAGATCAAAGGATCTT
CTTGAGATCCTTTTTTTCTGCGCGTAATCTGCTGCTTGCAAACAAAAAAACCACCGCTACCAGCGGTGGT
TTGTTTGCCGGATCAAGAGCTACCAACTCTTTTTCCGAAGGTAACTGGCTTCAGCAGAGCGCAGATACCA
AATACTGTTCTTCTAGTGTAGCCGTAGTTAGGCCACCACTTCAAGAACTCTGTAGCACCGCCTACATACC
TCGCTCTGCTAATCCTGTTACCAGTGGCTGCTGCCAGTGGCGATAAGTCGTGTCTTACCGGGTTGGACTC
AAGACGATAGTTACCGGATAAGGCGCAGCGGTCGGGCTGAACGGGGGGTTCGTGCACACAGCCCAGCTTG
GAGCGAACGACCTACACCGAACTGAGATACCTACAGCGTGAGCTATGAGAAAGCGCCACGCTTCCCGAAG
GGAGAAAGGCGGACAGGTATCCGGTAAGCGGCAGGGTCGGAACAGGAGAGCGCACGAGGGAGCTTCCAGG
GGGAAACGCCTGGTATCTTTATAGTCCTGTCGGGTTTCGCCACCTCTGACTTGAGCGTCGATTTTTGTGA
TGCTCGTCAGGGGGGCGGAGCCTATGGAAAAACGCCAGCAACGCGGCCTTTTTACGGTTCCTGGCCTTTT
GCTGGCCTTTTGCTCACATGTTCTTTCCTGCGTTATCCCCTGATTCTGTGGATAACCGTATTACCGCCTT
TGAGTGAGCTGATACCGCTCGCCGCAGCCGAACGACCGAGCGCAGCGAGTCAGTGAGCGAGGAAGCGGAA
GAGCGCCCAATACGCAAACCGCCTCTCCCCGCGCGTTGGCCGATTCATTAATGCAGCTGTGGAATGTGTG
TCAGTTAGGGTGTGGAAAGTCCCCAGGCTCCCCAGCAGGCAGAAGTATGCAAAGCATGCATCTCAATTAG
TCAGCAACCAGGTGTGGAAAGTCCCCAGGCTCCCCAGCAGGCAGAAGTATGCAAAGCATGCATCTCAATT
AGTCAGCAACCATAGTCCCGCCCCTAACTCCGCCCATCCCGCCCCTAACTCCGCCCAGTTCCGCCCATTC
TCCGCCCCATGGCTGACTAATTTTTTTTATTTATGCAGAGGCCGAGGCCGCCTCGGCCTCTGAGCTATTC
CAGAAGTAGTGAGGAGGCTTTTTTGGAGGCCTAGGCTTTTGCAAAAAGCTTGGACACAAGACAGGCTTGC
GAGATATGTTTGAGAATACCACTTTATCCCGCGTCAGGGAGAGGCAGTGCGTAAAAAGACGCGGACTCAT
GTGAAATACTGGTTTTTAGTGCGCCAGATCTCTATAATCTCGCGCAACCTATTTTCCCCTCGAACACTTT
TTAAGCCGTAGATAAACAGGCTGGGACACTTCACATGAGCGAAAAATACATCGTCACCTGGGACATGTTG
CAGATCCATGCACGTAAACTCGCAAGCCGACTGATGCCTTCTGAACAATGGAAAGGCATTATTGCCGTAA
GCCGTGGCGGTCTGTACCGGGTGCGTTACTGGCGCGTGAACTGGGTATTCGTCATGTCGATACCGTTTGT
ATTTCCAGCTACGATCACGACAACCAGCGCGAGCTTAAAGTGCTGAAACGCGCAGAAGGCGATGGCGAAG
GCTTCATCGTTATTGATGACCTGGTGGATACCGGTGGTACTGCGGTTGCGATTCGTGAAATGTATCCAAA
AGCGCACTTTGTCACCATCTTCGCAAAACCGGCTGGTCGTCCGCTGGTTGATGACTATGTTGTTGATATC
CCGCAAGATACCTGGATTGAACAGCCGTGGGATATGGGCGTCGTATTCGTCCCGCCAATCTCCGGTCGCT
AATCTTTTCAACGCCTGGCACTGCCGGGCGTTGTTCTTTTTAACTTCAGGCGGGTTACAATAGTTTCCAG
TAAGTATTCTGGAGGCTGCATCCATGACACAGGCAAACCTGAGCGAAACCCTGTTCAAACCCCGCTTTAA
ACATCCTGAAACCTCGACGCTAGTCCGCCGCTTTAATCACGGCGCACAACCGCCTGTGCAGTCGGCCCTT
GATGGTAAAACCATCCCTCACTGGTATCGCATGATTAACCGTCTGATGTGGATCTGGCGCGGCATTGACC
CACGCGAAATCCTCGACGTCCAGGCACGTATTGTGATGAGCGATGCCGAACGTACCGACGATGATTTATA
CGATACGGTGATTGGCTACCGTGGCGGCAACTGGATTTATGAGTGGGCCCCGGATCTTTGTGAAGGAACC
TTACTTCTGTGGTGTGACATAATTGGACAAACTACCTACAGAGATTTAAAGCTCTAAGGTAATATAAA
