Features (pLannotate 1.2.2; 30 found; start..end, strand, type, name):
     43..108     +  intron         small t intron: SV40 (simian virus 40) small t antigen intron
    238..258     +  CDS            SV40 NLS: nuclear localization signal of SV40 (simian virus 40) large T antigen
    577..660     +  CDS            large T antigen (fragment): large T antigen from SV40 (simian virus 40)
    683..817     +  polyA_signal   SV40 poly(A) signal: SV40 polyadenylation signal
    984..1313    +  CDS            nef (fragment): NEF_HV1BR - Experimental evidence at protein level: Swiss-Prot protein existence level 1. Extracellular Nef protein targets CD4(+) T-lymphocytes for apoptosis by interacting with CXCR4 surface receptors (PubMed:14990729). From Human immunodeficiency virus type 1 group M subtype B (isolate BRU/LAI) (HIV-1).
   1361..1618    +  LTR            5' LTR (truncated): truncated 5' long terminal repeat (LTR) from HIV-1
   1665..1790    +  misc_feature   HIV-1 Ψ: packaging signal of human immunodeficiency virus type 1
   1774..2137    +  CDS            HIV-1 gag (fragment): gag protein from human immunodeficiency virus 1; gag
   2283..2516    +  misc_feature   RRE: The Rev response element (RRE) of HIV-1 allows for Rev-dependent mRNA export from the nucleus to the cytoplasm.
   2893..2993    +  CDS            Rev (fragment): human immunodeficiency virus 1 (HIV-1) Rev protein; rev; enhances nuclear export of unspliced and incompletely spliced viral mRNAs
   3038..3155    +  misc_feature   cPPT/CTS: central polypurine tract and central termination sequence of HIV-1
   3295..3702    +  promoter       SFFV promoter: spleen focus-forming virus long terminal repeat (LTR) promoter
   3721..4419    +  CDS            TagBFP: TagBFP is a basic (constitutively fluorescent) blue fluorescent protein published in 2008, derived from Entacmaea quadricolor. It is reported to be a very rapidly-maturing monomer with very low acid sensitivity.
   4492..5628    +  CDS            STING1: STING_HUMAN - Also known as ERIS From Homo sapiens (Human).
   5631..5819    +  CDS            nef (fragment): NEF_HV1Z2 - Experimental evidence at protein level: Swiss-Prot protein existence level 1. Extracellular Nef protein targets CD4(+) T-lymphocytes for apoptosis by interacting with CXCR4 surface receptors. From Human immunodeficiency virus type 1 group M subtype D (isolate Z2/CDC-Z34) (HIV-1).
   5821..5852    +  LTR            3' LTR (ΔU3) (fragment): self-inactivating 3' long terminal repeat (LTR) from HIV-1
   5900..6080    +  LTR            5' LTR (truncated): truncated 5' long terminal repeat (LTR) from HIV-1
   7042..7140    -  CDS            TBC1D5 (fragment): TBCD5_HUMAN - Also known as KIAA0210. Experimental evidence at protein level: Swiss-Prot protein existence level 1. May act as a GTPase-activating protein (GAP) for Rab family protein(s). May act as a GAP for RAB7A. Can displace RAB7A and retromer CSC subcomplex from the endosomal membrane to the cytosol; at least retromer displacement seems to require its catalytic activity (PubMed:19531583, PubMed:20923837). Required for retrograde transport of cargo proteins from endosomes to the trans-Golgi network (TGN); the function seems to require its catalytic activity. Involved in regulation of autop
   7546..7825    +  CDS            TcR (fragment): tetracycline efflux protein; tet; confers resistance to tetracycline
   7826..7874    -  misc_feature   bom (fragment): basis of mobility region from pBR322
   7976..8011    -  CDS            rop (fragment): Rop protein, which maintains plasmids at low copy number; rop
   8106..8210    +  promoter       AmpR promoter: bla
   8211..9071    +  CDS            AmpR: β-lactamase; bla; confers resistance to ampicillin, carbenicillin, and related antibiotics
   9242..9830    +  rep_origin     ori: high-copy-number ColE1/pMB1/pBR322/pUC origin of replication
  10013..10069   +  CDS            lacI (fragment): lac repressor; lacI; The lac repressor binds to the lac operator to inhibit transcription in E. coli. This inhibition can be relieved by adding lactose or isopropyl-β-D-thiogalactopyranoside (IPTG).
  10076..10405   +  promoter       SV40 promoter: SV40 enhancer and early promoter
  10605..10724   +  CDS            gpt (fragment): XGPT_ECOLI - Also known as gpp, gxu. Experimental evidence at protein level: Swiss-Prot protein existence level 1. Purine salvage pathway enzyme that catalyzes the transfer of the ribosyl-5-phosphate group from 5-phospho-alpha-D-ribose 1- diphosphate (PRPP) to the N9 position of the 6-oxopurines guanine and xanthine to form the corresponding ribonucleotides GMP (guanosine 5'- monophosphate) and XMP (xanthosine 5'-monophosphate), with the release of PPi. To a lesser extent, also acts on hypoxanthine (PubMed:9100006, PubMed:3886014). Does not ribophosphorylate adenine (PubMed:3886014). From Esch
  10724..11059   +  CDS            gpt (fragment): XGPT_ECOLI - Also known as gpp, gxu. Experimental evidence at protein level: Swiss-Prot protein existence level 1. Purine salvage pathway enzyme that catalyzes the transfer of the ribosyl-5-phosphate group from 5-phospho-alpha-D-ribose 1- diphosphate (PRPP) to the N9 position of the 6-oxopurines guanine and xanthine to form the corresponding ribonucleotides GMP (guanosine 5'- monophosphate) and XMP (xanthosine 5'-monophosphate), with the release of PPi. To a lesser extent, also acts on hypoxanthine (PubMed:9100006, PubMed:3886014). Does not ribophosphorylate adenine (PubMed:3886014). From Esch
  11154..11459   +  CDS            frsA (fragment): FRSA_ECOLI - Also known as yafA. Experimental evidence at protein level: Swiss-Prot protein existence level 1. Catalyzes the hydrolysis of esters (PubMed:15808744). Displays esterase activity toward pNP-butyrate (PubMed:15808744). May stimulate mixed-acid fermentation by acting as a fermentation/respiration switch that down-regulates respiration and up- regulates fermentation rates (PubMed:15169777). From Escherichia coli (strain K12).
  11463..41      +  CDS            small t antigen (fragment) (across the origin): SV40 (simian virus 40) small t antigen
>Addgene plasmid #102593 | pTRIP-SFFV-mtagBFP-2A STING-V155M S366A | addgene full sequence | sequence record 208310 | Addgene NGS Result
ACATAATTGGACAAACTACCTACAGAGATTTAAAGCTCTAAGGTAAATATAAAATTTTTAAGTGTATAAT
GTGTTAAACTACTGATTCTAATTGTTTGTGTATTTTAGATTCCAACCTATGGAACTGATGAATGGGAGCA
GTGGTGGAATGCCTTTAATGAGGAAAACCTGTTTTGCTCAGAAGAAATGCCATCTAGTGATGATGAGGCT
ACTGCTGACTCTCAACATTCTACTCCTCCAAAAAAGAAGAGAAAGGTAGAAGACCCCAAGGACTTTCCTT
CAGAATTGCTAAGTTTTTTGAGTCATGCTGTGTTTAGTAATAGAACTCTTGCTTGCTTTGCTATTTACAC
CACAAAGGAAAAAGCTGCACTGCTATACAAGAAAATTATGGAAAAATATTCTGTAACCTTTATAAGTAGG
CATAACAGTTATAATCATAACATACTGTTTTTTCTTACTCCACACAGGCATAGAGTGTCTGCTATTAATA
ACTATGCTCAAAAATTGTGTACCTTTAGCTTTTTAATTTGTAAAGGGGTTAATAAGGAATATTTGATGTA
TAGTGCCTTGACTAGAGATCATAATCAGCCATACCACATTTGTAGAGGTTTTACTTGCTTTAAAAAACCT
CCCACACCTCCCCCTGAACCTGAAACATAAAATGAATGCAATTGTTGTTGTTAACTTGTTTATTGCAGCT
TATAATGGTTACAAATAAAGCAATAGCATCACAAATTTCACAAATAAAGCATTTTTTTCACTGCATTCTA
GTTGTGGTTTGTCCAAACTCATCAATGTATCTTATCATGTCTGGATCAACTGGATAACTCAAGCTAACCA
AAATCATCCCAAACTTCCCACCCCATACCCTATTACCACTGCCAATTACCTGTGGTTTCATTTACTCTAA
ACCTGTGATTCCTCTGAATTATTTTCATTTTAAAGAAATTGTATTTGTTAAATATGTACTACAAACTTAG
TAGTTGGAAGGGCTAATTCACTCCCAAAGAAGACAAGATATCCTTGATCTGTGGATCTACCACACACAAG
GCTACTTCCCTGATTAGCAGAACTACACACCAGGGCCAGGGGTCAGATATCCACTGACCTTTGGATGGTG
CTACAAGCTAGTACCAGTTGAGCCAGATAAGGTAGAAGAGGCCAATAAAGGAGAGAACACCAGCTTGTTA
CACCCTGTGAGCCTGCATGGGATGGATGACCCGGAGAGAGAAGTGTTAGAGTGGAGGTTTGACAGCCGCC
TAGCATTTCATCACGTGGCCCGAGAGCTGCATCCGGAGTACTTCAAGAACTGCTGATATCGAGCTTGCTA
CAAGGGACTTTCCGCTGGGGACTTTCCAGGGAGGCGTGGCCTGGGCGGGACTGGGGAGTGGCGAGCCCTC
AGATCCTGCATATAAGCAGCTGCTTTTTGCCTGTACTGGGTCTCTCTGGTTAGACCAGATCTGAGCCTGG
GAGCTCTCTGGCTAACTAGGGAACCCACTGCTTAAGCCTCAATAAAGCTTGCCTTGAGTGCTTCAAGTAG
TGTGTGCCCGTCTGTTGTGTGACTCTGGTAACTAGAGATCCCTCAGACCCTTTTAGTCAGTGTGGAAAAT
CTCTAGCAGTGGCGCCCGAACAGGGACTTGAAAGCGAAAGGGAAACCAGAGGAGCTCTCTCGACGCAGGA
CTCGGCTTGCTGAAGCGCGCACGGCAAGAGGCGAGGGGCGGCGACTGGTGAGTACGCCAAAAATTTTGAC
TAGCGGAGGCTAGAAGGAGAGAGATGGGTGCGAGAGCGTCAGTATTAAGCGGGGGAGAATTAGATCGCGA
TGGGAAAAAATTCGGTTAAGGCCAGGGGGAAAGAAAAAATATAAATTAAAACATATAGTATGGGCAAGCA
GGGAGCTAGAACGATTCGCAGTTAATCCTGGCCTGTTAGAAACATCAGAAGGCTGTAGACAAATACTGGG
ACAGCTACAACCATCCCTTCAGACAGGATCAGAAGAACTTAGATCATTATATAATACAGTAGCAACCCTC
TATTGTGTGCATCAAAGGATAGAGATAAAAGACACCAAGGAAGCTTTAGACAAGATAGAGGAAGAGCAAA
ACAAAAGTAAGACCACCGCACAGCAAGCGGCCGCTGATCTTCAGACCTGGAGGAGGAGATATGAGGGACA
ATTGGAGAAGTGAATTATATAAATATAAAGTAGTAAAAATTGAACCATTAGGAGTAGCACCCACCAAGGC
AAAGAGAAGAGTGGTGCAGAGAGAAAAAAGAGCAGTGGGAATAGGAGCTTTGTTCCTTGGGTTCTTGGGA
GCAGCAGGAAGCACTATGGGCGCAGCGTCAATGACGCTGACGGTACAGGCCAGACAATTATTGTCTGGTA
TAGTGCAGCAGCAGAACAATTTGCTGAGGGCTATTGAGGCGCAACAGCATCTGTTGCAACTCACAGTCTG
GGGCATCAAGCAGCTCCAGGCAAGAATCCTGGCTGTGGAAAGATACCTAAAGGATCAACAGCTCCTGGGG
ATTTGGGGTTGCTCTGGAAAACTCATTTGCACCACTGCTGTGCCTTGGAATGCTAGTTGGAGTAATAAAT
CTCTGGAACAGATTTGGAATCACACGACCTGGATGGAGTGGGACAGAGAAATTAACAATTACACAAGCTT
AATACACTCCTTAATTGAAGAATCGCAAAACCAGCAAGAAAAGAATGAACAAGAATTATTGGAATTAGAT
AAATGGGCAAGTTTGTGGAATTGGTTTAACATAACAAATTGGCTGTGGTATATAAAATTATTCATAATGA
TAGTAGGAGGCTTGGTAGGTTTAAGAATAGTTTTTGCTGTACTTTCTATAGTGAATAGAGTTAGGCAGGG
ATATTCACCATTATCGTTTCAGACCCACCTCCCAACCCCGAGGGGACCCGACAGGCCCGAAGGAATAGAA
GAAGAAGGTGGAGAGAGAGACAGAGACAGATCCATTCGATTAGTGAACGGATCTCGACGGTATCGCCGAA
TTCACAAATGGCAGTATTCATCCACAATTTTAAAAGAAAAGGGGGGATTGGGGGGTACAGTGCAGGGGAA
AGAATAGTAGACATAATAGCAACAGACATACAAACTAAAGAATTACAAAAACAAATTACAAAAATTCAAA
ATTTTCGGGTTTATTACAGGGACAGCAGAGATCCACTTTGGCTGATACGCGTCTGCAGCCCCGATAAAAT
AAAAGATTTTATTTAGTCTCCAGAAAAAGGGGGGAATGAAAGACCCCACCTGTAGGTTTGGCAAGCTAGC
TGCAGTAACGCCATTTTGCAAGGCATGGAAAAATACCAAACCAAGAATAGAGAAGTTCAGATCAAGGGCG
GGTACATGAAAATAGCTAACGTTGGGCCAAACAGGATATCTGCGGTGAGCAGTTTCGGCCCCGGCCCGGG
GCCAAGAACAGATGGTCACCGCAGTTTCGGCCCCGGCCCGAGGCCAAGAACAGATGGTCCCCAGATATGG
CCCAACCCTCAGCAGTTTCTTAAGACCCATCAGATGTTTCCAGGCTCCCCCAAGGACCTGAAATGACCCT
GCGCCTTATTTGAATTAACCAATCAGCCTGCTTCTCGCTTCTGTTCGCGCGCTTCTGCTTCCCGAGCTCT
ATAAAAGAGCTCACAACCCCTCACTCGGCGCGCCAGTCCTCCGACAGACTGAGTCGCCCGGGCCGCGGGC
TAGCGCCACCATGAGCGAGCTGATTAAGGAGAACATGCACATGAAGCTGTACATGGAGGGCACCGTGGAC
AACCATCACTTCAAGTGCACATCCGAGGGCGAAGGCAAGCCCTACGAGGGCACCCAGACCATGAGAATCA
AGGTGGTCGAGGGCGGCCCTCTCCCCTTCGCCTTCGACATCCTGGCTACTAGCTTCCTCTACGGCAGCAA
GACCTTCATCAACCACACCCAGGGCATCCCCGACTTCTTCAAGCAGTCCTTCCCTGAGGGCTTCACATGG
GAGAGAGTCACCACATACGAAGACGGGGGCGTGCTGACCGCTACCCAGGACACCAGCCTCCAGGACGGCT
GCCTCATCTACAACGTCAAGATCAGAGGGGTGAACTTCACATCCAACGGCCCTGTGATGCAGAAGAAAAC
ACTCGGCTGGGAGGCCTTCACCGAGACGCTGTACCCCGCTGACGGCGGCCTGGAAGGCAGAAACGACATG
GCCCTGAAGCTCGTGGGCGGGAGCCATCTGATCGCAAACGCCAAGACCACATATAGATCCAAGAAACCCG
CTAAGAACCTCAAGATGCCTGGCGTCTACTATGTGGACTACAGACTGGAAAGAATCAAGGAGGCCAACAA
CGAGACCTACGTCGAGCAGCACGAGGTGGCAGTGGCCAGATACTGCGACCTCCCTAGCAAACTGGGGCAC
AAGCTTAATGGAAGCGGAGCTACTAACTTCAGCCTGCTGAAGCAGGCTGGAGACGTGGAGGAGAACCCTG
GACCTGGATCCATGCCCCACTCCAGCCTGCATCCATCCATCCCGTGTCCCAGGGGTCACGGGGCCCAGAA
GGCAGCCTTGGTTCTGCTGAGTGCCTGCCTGGTGACCCTTTGGGGGCTAGGAGAGCCACCAGAGCACACT
CTCCGGTACCTGGTCCTCCACCTAGCCTCCCTGCAGCTGGGACTGCTGTTAAACGGGGTCTGCAGCCTGG
CTGAGGAGCTGCGCCACATCCACTCCAGGTACCGGGGCAGCTACTGGAGGACTGTGCGGGCCTGCCTGGG
CTGCCCCCTCCGCCGTGGGGCCCTGTTGCTGCTGTCCATCTATTTCTACTACTCCCTCCCAAATGCGGTC
GGCCCGCCCTTCACTTGGATGCTTGCCCTCCTGGGCCTCTCGCAGGCACTGAACATCCTCCTGGGCCTCA
AGGGCCTGGCCCCAGCTGAGATCTCTGCAGTGTGTGAAAAAGGGAATTTCAACATGGCCCATGGGCTGGC
ATGGTCATATTACATCGGATATCTGCGGCTGATCCTGCCAGAGCTCCAGGCCCGGATTCGAACTTACAAT
CAGCATTACAACAACCTGCTACGGGGTGCAGTGAGCCAGCGGCTGTATATTCTCCTCCCATTGGACTGTG
GGGTGCCTGATAACCTGAGTATGGCTGACCCCAACATTCGCTTCCTGGATAAACTGCCCCAGCAGACCGG
TGACCGTGCTGGCATCAAGGATCGGGTTTACAGCAACAGCATCTATGAGCTTCTGGAGAACGGGCAGCGG
GCGGGCACCTGTGTCCTGGAGTACGCCACCCCCTTGCAGACTTTGTTTGCCATGTCACAATACAGTCAAG
CTGGCTTTAGCCGGGAGGATAGGCTTGAGCAGGCCAAACTCTTCTGCCGGACACTTGAGGACATCCTGGC
AGATGCCCCTGAGTCTCAGAACAACTGCCGCCTCATTGCCTACCAGGAACCTGCAGATGACAGCAGCTTC
TCGCTGTCCCAGGAGGTTCTCCGGCACCTGCGGCAGGAGGAAAAGGAAGAGGTTACTGTGGGCAGCTTGA
AGACCTCAGCGGTGCCCAGTACCTCCACGATGTCCCAAGAGCCTGAGCTCCTCATCGCTGGAATGGAAAA
GCCCCTCCCTCTCCGCACGGATTTCTCTTGACTCGAGACCTAGAAAAACATGGAGCAATCACAAGTAGCA
ATACAGCAGCTACCAATGCTGATTGTGCCTGGCTAGAAGCACAAGAGGAGGAGGAGGTGGGTTTTCCAGT
CACACCTCAGGTACCTTTAAGACCAATGACTTACAAGGCAGCTGTAGATCTTAGCCACTTTTTAAAAGAA
AAGGGGGGACTGGAAGGGCTAATTCACTCCCAACGAAGACAAAATCGTCGAGAGATGCTGCATATAAGCA
GCTGCTTTTTGCTTGTACTGGGTCTCTCTGGTTAGACCAGATCTGAGCCTGGGAGCTCTCTGGCTAACTA
GGGAACCCACTGCTTAAGCCTCAATAAAGCTTGCCTTGAGTGCTTCAAGTAGTGTGTGCCCGTCTGTTGT
GTGACTCTGGTAACTAGAGATCCCTCAGACCCTTTTAGTCAGTGTGGAAAATCTCTAGCAGTAGTAGTTC
ATGTCATCTTATTATTCAGTATTTATAACTTGCAAAGAAATGAATATCAGAGAGTGAGAGGCCTTGACAT
TATAATAGATTTAGCAGGAATTGAACTAGGAGTGGAGCACACAGGCAAAGCTGCAGAAGTACTTGGAAGA
AGCCACCAGAGATACTCACGATTCTGCACATACCTGGCTAATCCCAGATCCTAAGGATTACATTAAGTTT
ACTAACATTTATATAATGATTTATAGTTTAAAGTATAAACTTATCTAATTTACTATTCTGACAGATATTA
ATTAATCCTCAAATATCATAAGAGATGATTACTATTATCCCCATTTAACACAAGAGGAAACTGAGAGGGA
AAGATGTTGAAGTAATTTTCCCACAATTACAGCATCCGTTAGTTACGACTCTATGATCTTCTGACACAAA
TTCCATTTACTCCTCACCCTATGACTCAGTCGAATATATCAAAGTTATGGACATTATGCTAAGTAACAAA
TTACCCTTTTATATAGTAAATACTGAGTAGATTGAGAGAAGAAATTGTTTGCAAACCTGAATAGCTTCAA
GAAGAAGAGAAGTGAGGATAAGAATAACAGTTGTCATTTAACAAGTTTTAACAAGTAACTTGGTTAGAAA
GGGATTCAAATGCATAAAGCAAGGGATAAATTTTTCTGGCAACAAGACTATACAATATAACCTTAAATAT
GACTTCAAATAATTGTTGGAACTTGATAAAACTAATTAAATATTATTGAAGATTATCAATATTATAAATG
TAATTTACTTTTAAAAAGGGAACATAGAAATGTGTATCATTAGAGTAGAAAACAATCCTTATTATCACAA
TTTGTCAAAACAAGTTTGTTATTAACACAAGTAGAATACTGCATTCAATTAAGTTGACTGCAGATTTTGT
GTTTTGTTAAAATTAGAAAGAGATAACAACAATTTGAATTATTGAAAGTAACATGTAAATAGTTCTACAT
ACGTTCTTTTGACATCTTGTTCAATCATTGATCGAAGTTCTTTATCTTGGAAGAATTTGTTCCAAAGACT
CTGAAATAAGGAAAACAATCTATTATATAGTCTCACACCTTTGTTTTACTTTTAGTGATTTCAATTTAAT
AATGTAAATGGTTAAAATTTATTCTTCTCTGAGATCATTTCACATTGCAGATAGAAAACCTGAGACTGGG
GTAATTTTTATTAAAATCTAATTTAATCTCAGAAACACATCTTTATTCTAACATCAATTTTTCCAGTTTG
ATATTATCATATAAAGTCAGCCTTCCTCATCTGCAGGTTCCACAACAAAAATCCAACCAACTGTGGATCA
AAAATATTGGGAAAAAATTAAAAATAGCAATACAACAATAAAAAAATACAAATCAGAAAAACAGCACAGT
ATAACAACTTTATTTAGCATTTACAATCTATTAGGTATTATAAGTAATCTAGCCAGATCCTCTACGCCGG
ACGCATCGTGGCCGGCATCACCGGCGCCACAGGTGCGGTTGCTGGCGCCTATATCGCCGACATCACCGAT
GGGGAAGATCGGGCTCGCCACTTCGGGCTCATGAGCGCTTGTTTCGGCGTGGGTATGGTGGCAGGCCCCG
TGGCCGGGGGACTGTTGGGCGCCATCTCCTTGCATGCACCATTCCTTGCGGCGGCGGTGCTCAACGGCCT
CAACCTACTACTGGGCTGCTTCCTAATGCAGGAGTCGCATAAGGGAGAGCGTCGAATGGTGCACTCTCAG
TACAATCTGCTCTGATGCCGCATAGTTAAGCCAGCCCCGACACCCGCCAACACCCGCTGACGCGCCCTGA
CGGGCTTGTCTGCTCCCGGCATCCGCTTACAGACAAGCTGTGACCGTCTCCGGGAGCTGCATGTGTCAGA
GGTTTTCACCGTCATCACCGAAACGCGCGAGACGAAAGGGCCTCGTGATACGCCTATTTTTATAGGTTAA
TGTCATGATAATAATGGTTTCTTAGACGTCAGGTGGCACTTTTCGGGGAAATGTGCGCGGAACCCCTATT
TGTTTATTTTTCTAAATACATTCAAATATGTATCCGCTCATGAGACAATAACCCTGATAAATGCTTCAAT
AATATTGAAAAAGGAAGAGTATGAGTATTCAACATTTCCGTGTCGCCCTTATTCCCTTTTTTGCGGCATT
TTGCCTTCCTGTTTTTGCTCACCCAGAAACGCTGGTGAAAGTAAAAGATGCTGAAGATCAGTTGGGTGCA
CGAGTGGGTTACATCGAACTGGATCTCAACAGCGGTAAGATCCTTGAGAGTTTTCGCCCCGAAGAACGTT
TTCCAATGATGAGCACTTTTAAAGTTCTGCTATGTGGCGCGGTATTATCCCGTATTGACGCCGGGCAAGA
GCAACTCGGTCGCCGCATACACTATTCTCAGAATGACTTGGTTGAGTACTCACCAGTCACAGAAAAGCAT
CTTACGGATGGCATGACAGTAAGAGAATTATGCAGTGCTGCCATAACCATGAGTGATAACACTGCGGCCA
ACTTACTTCTGACAACGATCGGAGGACCGAAGGAGCTAACCGCTTTTTTGCACAACATGGGGGATCATGT
AACTCGCCTTGATCGTTGGGAACCGGAGCTGAATGAAGCCATACCAAACGACGAGCGTGACACCACGATG
CCTGTAGCAATGGCAACAACGTTGCGCAAACTATTAACTGGCGAACTACTTACTCTAGCTTCCCGGCAAC
AATTAATAGACTGGATGGAGGCGGATAAAGTTGCAGGACCACTTCTGCGCTCGGCCCTTCCGGCTGGCTG
GTTTATTGCTGATAAATCTGGAGCCGGTGAGCGTGGGTCTCGCGGTATCATTGCAGCACTGGGGCCAGAT
GGTAAGCCCTCCCGTATCGTAGTTATCTACACGACGGGGAGTCAGGCAACTATGGATGAACGAAATAGAC
AGATCGCTGAGATAGGTGCCTCACTGATTAAGCATTGGTAACTGTCAGACCAAGTTTACTCATATATACT
TTAGATTGATTTAAAACTTCATTTTTAATTTAAAAGGATCTAGGTGAAGATCCTTTTTGATAATCTCATG
ACCAAAATCCCTTAACGTGAGTTTTCGTTCCACTGAGCGTCAGACCCCGTAGAAAAGATCAAAGGATCTT
CTTGAGATCCTTTTTTTCTGCGCGTAATCTGCTGCTTGCAAACAAAAAAACCACCGCTACCAGCGGTGGT
TTGTTTGCCGGATCAAGAGCTACCAACTCTTTTTCCGAAGGTAACTGGCTTCAGCAGAGCGCAGATACCA
AATACTGTTCTTCTAGTGTAGCCGTAGTTAGGCCACCACTTCAAGAACTCTGTAGCACCGCCTACATACC
TCGCTCTGCTAATCCTGTTACCAGTGGCTGCTGCCAGTGGCGATAAGTCGTGTCTTACCGGGTTGGACTC
AAGACGATAGTTACCGGATAAGGCGCAGCGGTCGGGCTGAACGGGGGGTTCGTGCACACAGCCCAGCTTG
GAGCGAACGACCTACACCGAACTGAGATACCTACAGCGTGAGCTATGAGAAAGCGCCACGCTTCCCGAAG
GGAGAAAGGCGGACAGGTATCCGGTAAGCGGCAGGGTCGGAACAGGAGAGCGCACGAGGGAGCTTCCAGG
GGGAAACGCCTGGTATCTTTATAGTCCTGTCGGGTTTCGCCACCTCTGACTTGAGCGTCGATTTTTGTGA
TGCTCGTCAGGGGGGCGGAGCCTATGGAAAAACGCCAGCAACGCGGCCTTTTTACGGTTCCTGGCCTTTT
GCTGGCCTTTTGCTCACATGTTCTTTCCTGCGTTATCCCCTGATTCTGTGGATAACCGTATTACCGCCTT
TGAGTGAGCTGATACCGCTCGCCGCAGCCGAACGACCGAGCGCAGCGAGTCAGTGAGCGAGGAAGCGGAA
GAGCGCCCAATACGCAAACCGCCTCTCCCCGCGCGTTGGCCGATTCATTAATGCAGCTGTGGAATGTGTG
TCAGTTAGGGTGTGGAAAGTCCCCAGGCTCCCCAGCAGGCAGAAGTATGCAAAGCATGCATCTCAATTAG
TCAGCAACCAGGTGTGGAAAGTCCCCAGGCTCCCCAGCAGGCAGAAGTATGCAAAGCATGCATCTCAATT
AGTCAGCAACCATAGTCCCGCCCCTAACTCCGCCCATCCCGCCCCTAACTCCGCCCAGTTCCGCCCATTC
TCCGCCCCATGGCTGACTAATTTTTTTTATTTATGCAGAGGCCGAGGCCGCCTCGGCCTCTGAGCTATTC
CAGAAGTAGTGAGGAGGCTTTTTTGGAGGCCTAGGCTTTTGCAAAAAGCTTGGACACAAGACAGGCTTGC
GAGATATGTTTGAGAATACCACTTTATCCCGCGTCAGGGAGAGGCAGTGCGTAAAAAGACGCGGACTCAT
GTGAAATACTGGTTTTTAGTGCGCCAGATCTCTATAATCTCGCGCAACCTATTTTCCCCTCGAACACTTT
TTAAGCCGTAGATAAACAGGCTGGGACACTTCACATGAGCGAAAAATACATCGTCACCTGGGACATGTTG
CAGATCCATGCACGTAAACTCGCAAGCCGACTGATGCCTTCTGAACAATGGAAAGGCATTATTGCCGTAA
GCCGTGGCGGTCTGTACCGGGTGCGTTACTGGCGCGTGAACTGGGTATTCGTCATGTCGATACCGTTTGT
ATTTCCAGCTACGATCACGACAACCAGCGCGAGCTTAAAGTGCTGAAACGCGCAGAAGGCGATGGCGAAG
GCTTCATCGTTATTGATGACCTGGTGGATACCGGTGGTACTGCGGTTGCGATTCGTGAAATGTATCCAAA
AGCGCACTTTGTCACCATCTTCGCAAAACCGGCTGGTCGTCCGCTGGTTGATGACTATGTTGTTGATATC
CCGCAAGATACCTGGATTGAACAGCCGTGGGATATGGGCGTCGTATTCGTCCCGCCAATCTCCGGTCGCT
AATCTTTTCAACGCCTGGCACTGCCGGGCGTTGTTCTTTTTAACTTCAGGCGGGTTACAATAGTTTCCAG
TAAGTATTCTGGAGGCTGCATCCATGACACAGGCAAACCTGAGCGAAACCCTGTTCAAACCCCGCTTTAA
ACATCCTGAAACCTCGACGCTAGTCCGCCGCTTTAATCACGGCGCACAACCGCCTGTGCAGTCGGCCCTT
GATGGTAAAACCATCCCTCACTGGTATCGCATGATTAACCGTCTGATGTGGATCTGGCGCGGCATTGACC
CACGCGAAATCCTCGACGTCCAGGCACGTATTGTGATGAGCGATGCCGAACGTACCGACGATGATTTATA
CGATACGGTGATTGGCTACCGTGGCGGCAACTGGATTTATGAGTGGGCCCCGGATCTTTGTGAAGGAACC
TTACTTCTGTGGTGTG
